Addgene plasmid #194283: U6-Slc1a3 sgRNA; EF1a-dCas9-KRAB-GFP
Purpose: EF1a-dCas9-KRAB-GFP with Slc1a3 sgRNA
Depositing lab: Elizabeth Kirby. Depositing organization: Ohio State University. Publication: Excitatory amino acid transporter 1 supports adult hippocampal neural stem cell self-renewal. Rieskamp JD, Rosado-Burgos I, Christofi JE, Ansar E, Einstein D, Walters AE, Valentini V, Bruno JP, Kirby ED. iScience. 2023 Jun 8;26(7):107068. doi: 10.1016/j.isci.2023.107068. eCollection 2023 Jul 21. PubMed 37534178.
Backbone
  Vector backbone: FUGW; Addgene 71237
  Backbone size w/o insert (bp): 7000
  Total vector size (bp): 14927
  Modifications to backbone: Added Slc1a3 targeted sgRNA downstream of U6 promoter; replaced hUbC promoter with EF1a
  Vector type: Lentiviral, CRISPR
Growth in bacteria
  Bacterial resistance: Ampicillin, 100 μg/mL
  Growth temperature: 37°C
  Growth strain: NEB Stable
  Copy number: High Copy
Gene/Insert
  Gene/Insert name: dCas9-KRAB-GFP (alt name: CRISPRi)
  gRNA/shRNA sequence: non target sgRNA
  Species: M. musculus (mouse)
  Promoter: EF1a
  Tag / fusion protein: GFP
  Cloning method: Restriction Enzyme; 5′ cloning site Pacl (not destroyed); 3′ cloning site Acc65I (not destroyed)
  Sequencing primers: 5′ EF1a-F; U6-F; 3′ GFP-R
Terms and licenses: Academic/Nonprofit Terms; Industry Terms: Not Available to Industry
Depositor comments: Please visit https://doi.org/10.1101/2022.10.31.514562 for bioRxiv preprint.
How to cite: U6-Slc1a3 sgRNA; EF1a-dCas9-KRAB-GFP was a gift from Elizabeth Kirby (Addgene plasmid # 194283 ; http://n2t.net/addgene:194283 ; RRID:Addgene_194283)
