[The description below was written by a language model from this plasmid's Addgene catalogue record and pLannotate feature annotations shown in this document.]
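Description:
U6-Slc1a3 sgRNA; EF1a-dCas9-KRAB-GFP is a 14.9 kb all-in-one lentiviral CRISPR interference (CRISPRi) plasmid built on an FUGW-derived backbone. The depositor added an sgRNA directed against mouse Slc1a3 downstream of the U6 promoter and replaced the original hUbC promoter with EF1a. It is propagated in E. coli through a high-copy ColE1/pUC-type origin with ampicillin selection (AmpR). The backbone also carries an f1 origin and an SV40/EM7-driven BleoR cassette, which lies outside the LTRs and so would not be transferred with the packaged viral genome.

The transfer cassette has a third-generation-style layout. A CMV enhancer/promoter drives a truncated HIV-1 5' LTR, followed by the Ψ packaging signal, a gag fragment, the RRE for Rev-dependent export, and cPPT/CTS. The WPRE and a truncated 3' LTR with a bGH polyadenylation signal close the cassette. Within it, the human U6 Pol III promoter expresses the guide fused to the S. pyogenes gRNA scaffold. The EF-1α core promoter with intron A sequences drives a 3xFLAG-tagged Cas9 open reading frame followed by the ZNF10 KRAB repression domain and EGFP. The annotation tool labels this frame simply as Cas9, but the catalogue entry describes it as nuclease-dead dCas9. The feature table does not show how EGFP is linked to dCas9-KRAB.

Guide-directed dCas9-KRAB should repress Slc1a3 transcription without cutting DNA, with GFP marking transduced cells. The associated publication concerns excitatory amino acid transporter 1 in adult hippocampal neural stem cells. One inconsistency is that the catalogue's gRNA field reads "non target sgRNA", which conflicts with the plasmid name and stated purpose, so the guide identity is best confirmed from the sequence.
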