Features (pLannotate 1.2.2; 39 found; start..end, strand, type, name):
      1..380     +  enhancer       CMV enhancer: human cytomegalovirus immediate early enhancer
    381..580     +  promoter       CMV promoter: human cytomegalovirus (CMV) immediate early promoter
    598..778     +  LTR            5' LTR (truncated): truncated 5' long terminal repeat (LTR) from HIV-1
    825..950     +  misc_feature   HIV-1 Ψ: packaging signal of human immunodeficiency virus type 1
    934..1297    +  CDS            HIV-1 gag (fragment): gag protein from human immunodeficiency virus 1; gag
   1443..1676    +  misc_feature   RRE: The Rev response element (RRE) of HIV-1 allows for Rev-dependent mRNA export from the nucleus to the cytoplasm.
   2053..2153    +  CDS            Rev (fragment): human immunodeficiency virus 1 (HIV-1) Rev protein; rev; enhances nuclear export of unspliced and incompletely spliced viral mRNAs
   2203..2320    +  misc_feature   cPPT/CTS: central polypurine tract and central termination sequence of HIV-1
   2364..2604    +  promoter       U6 promoter: RNA polymerase III promoter for human U6 snRNA
   2626..2701    +  misc_RNA       gRNA scaffold: guide RNA scaffold for the Streptococcus pyogenes CRISPR/Cas9 system
   2764..2975    +  promoter       EF-1α core promoter: core promoter for human elongation factor EF-1α
   2976..3085    +  intron         EF-1α intron A (fragment): intron upstream of the start codon of human EF-1α
   3711..3914    +  intron         EF-1α intron A: truncated intron upstream of the start codon of human EF-1α
   3940..3958    +  promoter       T7 promoter: promoter for bacteriophage T7 RNA polymerase
   3982..4000    -  misc_feature   MCS (fragment): pUC18/19 multiple cloning site
   4009..4074    +  CDS            3xFLAG: three tandem FLAG® epitope tags, followed by an enterokinase cleavage site
   4111..8214    +  CDS            Cas9: Cas9 (Csn1) endonuclease from the Streptococcus pyogenes Type II CRISPR/Cas system generates RNA-guided double strand breaks in DNA
   8281..8475    +  CDS            KRAB: Krüppel-associated box (KRAB) transcriptional repression domain from the human zinc finger protein ZNF10 (Margolin et al., 1994)
   8629..9342    +  CDS            EGFP: EGFP is a basic (constitutively fluorescent) green fluorescent protein published in 1996, derived from Aequorea victoria. It is reported to be a rapidly-maturing weak dimer with moderate acid sensitivity.
   9356..9382    +  misc_feature   MCS (fragment): pBluescript multiple cloning site
   9382..9970    +  misc_feature   WPRE: woodchuck hepatitis virus posttranscriptional regulatory element
   9907..10488   +  CDS            nef (fragment): NEF_HV1H2 - Experimental evidence at protein level: Swiss-Prot protein existence level 1. Extracellular Nef protein targets CD4(+) T-lymphocytes for apoptosis by interacting with CXCR4 surface receptors. From Human immunodeficiency virus type 1 group M subtype B (isolate HXB2) (HIV-1).
  10495..10675   +  LTR            5' LTR (truncated): truncated 5' long terminal repeat (LTR) from HIV-1
  10707..10931   +  polyA_signal   bGH poly(A) signal: bovine growth hormone polyadenylation signal
  10935..10956   +  promoter       SV40 promoter (fragment): SV40 enhancer and early promoter
  10977..11405   +  rep_origin     f1 ori (sequence partly withheld): f1 bacteriophage origin of replication; arrow indicates direction of (+) strand synthesis
  11419..11748   +  promoter       SV40 promoter: SV40 enhancer and early promoter
  11796..11843   +  promoter       EM7 promoter: synthetic bacterial promoter&nbsp
  11862..12236   +  CDS            BleoR: antibiotic-binding protein; Sh ble from Streptoalloteichus hindustanus; confers resistance to bleomycin, phleomycin, and Zeocin™
  12246..12371   +  CDS            ble (fragment): BLE_KLEPN - Experimental evidence at protein level: Swiss-Prot protein existence level 1. Binding protein with a strong affinity to the bleomycin family of antibiotics. Binds to CL990; an antimitotic-antibiotic compound. From Klebsiella pneumoniae.
  12366..12487   +  polyA_signal   SV40 poly(A) signal: SV40 polyadenylation signal
  12558..12580   -  protein_bind   lac operator (fragment): The lac repressor binds to the lac operator to inhibit transcription in E. coli. This inhibition can be relieved by adding lactose or isopropyl-β-D-thiogalactopyranoside (IPTG). lac repressor encoded by lacI
  12584..12614   -  promoter       lac promoter: promoter for the E. coli lac operon
  12629..12650   -  protein_bind   CAP binding site: CAP binding activates transcription in the presence of cAMP. E. coli catabolite activator protein
  12663..12755   -  CDS            lacI (fragment): lac repressor; lacI; The lac repressor binds to the lac operator to inhibit transcription in E. coli. This inhibition can be relieved by adding lactose or isopropyl-β-D-thiogalactopyranoside (IPTG).
  12938..13526   -  rep_origin     ori: high-copy-number ColE1/pMB1/pBR322/pUC origin of replication
  13697..14557   -  CDS            AmpR: β-lactamase; bla; confers resistance to ampicillin, carbenicillin, and related antibiotics
  14558..14662   -  promoter       AmpR promoter: bla
  14721..14773   -  misc_feature   bom (fragment): basis of mobility region from pBR322
>Addgene plasmid #194283 | U6-Slc1a3 sgRNA; EF1a-dCas9-KRAB-GFP | addgene full sequence | sequence record 381909 | Addgene NGS Result
GACATTGATTATTGACTAGTTATTAATAGTAATCAATTACGGGGTCATTAGTTCATAGCCCATATATGGA
GTTCCGCGTTACATAACTTACGGTAAATGGCCCGCCTGGCTGACCGCCCAACGACCCCCGCCCATTGACG
TCAATAATGACGTATGTTCCCATAGTAACGCCAATAGGGACTTTCCATTGACGTCAATGGGTGGAGTATT
TACGGTAAACTGCCCACTTGGCAGTACATCAAGTGTATCATATGCCAAGTACGCCCCCTATTGACGTCAA
TGACGGTAAATGGCCCGCCTGGCATTATGCCCAGTACATGACCTTATGGGACTTTCCTACTTGGCAGTAC
ATCTACGTATTAGTCATCGCTATTACCATGGTGATGCGGTTTTGGCAGTACATCAATGGGCGTGGATAGC
GGTTTGACTCACGGGGATTTCCAAGTCTCCACCCCATTGACGTCAATGGGAGTTTGTTTTGGCACCAAAA
TCAACGGGACTTTCCAAAATGTCGTAACAACTCCGCCCCATTGACGCAAATGGGCGGTAGGCGTGTACGG
TGGGAGGTCTATATAAGCAGCGCGTTTTGCCTGTACTGGGTCTCTCTGGTTAGACCAGATCTGAGCCTGG
GAGCTCTCTGGCTAACTAGGGAACCCACTGCTTAAGCCTCAATAAAGCTTGCCTTGAGTGCTTCAAGTAG
TGTGTGCCCGTCTGTTGTGTGACTCTGGTAACTAGAGATCCCTCAGACCCTTTTAGTCAGTGTGGAAAAT
CTCTAGCAGTGGCGCCCGAACAGGGACTTGAAAGCGAAAGGGAAACCAGAGGAGCTCTCTCGACGCAGGA
CTCGGCTTGCTGAAGCGCGCACGGCAAGAGGCGAGGGGCGGCGACTGGTGAGTACGCCAAAAATTTTGAC
TAGCGGAGGCTAGAAGGAGAGAGATGGGTGCGAGAGCGTCAGTATTAAGCGGGGGAGAATTAGATCGCGA
TGGGAAAAAATTCGGTTAAGGCCAGGGGGAAAGAAAAAATATAAATTAAAACATATAGTATGGGCAAGCA
GGGAGCTAGAACGATTCGCAGTTAATCCTGGCCTGTTAGAAACATCAGAAGGCTGTAGACAAATACTGGG
ACAGCTACAACCATCCCTTCAGACAGGATCAGAAGAACTTAGATCATTATATAATACAGTAGCAACCCTC
TATTGTGTGCATCAAAGGATAGAGATAAAAGACACCAAGGAAGCTTTAGACAAGATAGAGGAAGAGCAAA
ACAAAAGTAAGACCACCGCACAGCAAGCGGCCGCTGATCTTCAGACCTGGAGGAGGAGATATGAGGGACA
ATTGGAGAAGTGAATTATATAAATATAAAGTAGTAAAAATTGAACCATTAGGAGTAGCACCCACCAAGGC
AAAGAGAAGAGTGGTGCAGAGAGAAAAAAGAGCAGTGGGAATAGGAGCTTTGTTCCTTGGGTTCTTGGGA
GCAGCAGGAAGCACTATGGGCGCAGCGTCAATGACGCTGACGGTACAGGCCAGACAATTATTGTCTGGTA
TAGTGCAGCAGCAGAACAATTTGCTGAGGGCTATTGAGGCGCAACAGCATCTGTTGCAACTCACAGTCTG
GGGCATCAAGCAGCTCCAGGCAAGAATCCTGGCTGTGGAAAGATACCTAAAGGATCAACAGCTCCTGGGG
ATTTGGGGTTGCTCTGGAAAACTCATTTGCACCACTGCTGTGCCTTGGAATGCTAGTTGGAGTAATAAAT
CTCTGGAACAGATTTGGAATCACACGACCTGGATGGAGTGGGACAGAGAAATTAACAATTACACAAGCTT
AATACACTCCTTAATTGAAGAATCGCAAAACCAGCAAGAAAAGAATGAACAAGAATTATTGGAATTAGAT
AAATGGGCAAGTTTGTGGAATTGGTTTAACATAACAAATTGGCTGTGGTATATAAAATTATTCATAATGA
TAGTAGGAGGCTTGGTAGGTTTAAGAATAGTTTTTGCTGTACTTTCTATAGTGAATAGAGTTAGGCAGGG
ATATTCACCATTATCGTTTCAGACCCACCTCCCAACCCCGAGGGGACCCGACAGGCCCGAAGGAATAGAA
GAAGAAGGTGGAGAGAGAGACAGAGACAGATCCATTCGATTAGTGAACGGATCGGCACTGCGTGCGCCAA
TTCTGCAGACAAATGGCAGTATTCATCCACAATTTTAAAAGAAAAGGGGGGATTGGGGGGTACAGTGCAG
GGGAAAGAATAGTAGACATAATAGCAACAGACATACAAACTAAAGAATTACAAAAACAAATTACAAAAAT
TCAAAATTTTCGGGTTTATTACAGGGACAGCAGAGATCCAGTTTGGTTAATTAGAGGGCCTATTTCCCAT
GATTCCTTCATATTTGCATATACGATACAAGGCTGTTAGAGAGATAATTGGAATTAATTTGACTGTAAAC
ACAAAGATATTAGTACAAAATACGTGACGTAGAAAGTAATAATTTCTTGGGTAGTTTGCAGTTTTAAAAT
TATGTTTTAAAATGGACTATCATATGCTTACCGTAACTTGAAAGTATTTCGATTTCTTGGCTTTATATAT
CTTGTGGAAAGGACGCGGAGTAACAGCTTAGCGAGGTTTTAGAGCTAGAAATAGCAAGTTAAAATAAGGC
TAGTCCGTTATCAACTTGAAAAAGTGGCACCGAGTCGGTGCTTTTTTGTTTTTTAATTAATTAACCCGTG
TCGGCTCCAGATCTGGCTCCGGTGCCCGTCAGTGGGCAGAGCGCACATCGCCCACAGTCCCCGAGAAGTT
GGGGGGAGGGGTCGGCAATTGAACCGGTGCCTAGAGAAGGTGGCGCGGGGTAAACTGGGAAAGTGATGTC
GTGTACTGGCTCCGCCTTTTTCCCGAGGGTGGGGGAGAACCGTATATAAGTGCAGTAGTCGCCGTGAACG
TTCTTTTTCGCAACGGGTTTGCCGCCAGAACACAGGTAAGTGCCGTGTGTGGTTCCCGCGGGCCTGGCCT
CTTTACGGGTTATGGCCCTTGCGTGCCTTGAATTACTTCCACCTGGCTGCAGTACGTGATTCTTGATCCC
GAGCTTCGGGTTGGAAGTGGGTGGGAGAGTTCGAGGCCTTGCGCTTAAGGAGCCCCTTCGCCTCGTGCTT
GAGTTGAGGCCTGGCCTGGGCGCTGGGGCCGCCGCGTGCGAATCTGGTGGCACCTTCGCGCCTGTCTCGC
TGCTTTCGATAAGTCTCTAGCCATTTAAAATTTTTGATGACCTGCTGCGACGCTTTTTTTCTGGCAAGAT
AGTCTTGTAAATGCGGGCCAAGATCTGCACACTGGTATTTCGGTTTTTGGGGCCGCGGGCGGCGACGGGG
CCCGTGCGTCCCAGCGCACATGTTCGGCGAGGCGGGGCCTGCGAGCGCGGCCACCGAGAATCGGACGGGG
GTAGTCTCAAGCTGGCCGGCCTGCTCTGGTGCCTGGTCTCGCGCCGCCGTGTATCGCCCCGCCCTGGGCG
GCAAGGCTGGCCCGGTCGGCACCAGTTGCGTGAGCGGAAAGATGGCCGCTTCCCGGCCCTGCTGCAGGGA
GCTCAAAATGGAGGACGCGGCGCTCGGGAGAGCGGGCGGGTGAGTCACCCACACAAAGGAAAAGGGCCTT
TCCGTCCTCAGCCGTCGCTTCATGTGACTCCACGGAGTACCGGGCGCCGTCCAGGCACCTCGATTAGTTC
TCGAGCTTTTGGAGTACGTCGTCTTTAGGTTGGGGGGAGGGGTTTTATGCGATGGAGTTTCCCCACACTG
AGTGGGTGGAGACTGAAGTTAGGCCAGCTTGGCACTTGATGTAATTCTCCTTGGAATTTGCCCTTTTTGA
GTTTGGATCTTGGTTCATTCTCAAGCCTCAGACAGTGGTTCAAAGTTTTTTTCTTCCATTTCAGGTGTCG
TGAGGAATTAGCTTGGTACTAATACGACTCACTATAGGGAGACCCAAGCTGCGTACGTGGGCTGCAGGTC
GACTCTAGAGCCACCATGGACTACAAAGACCATGACGGTGATTATAAAGATCATGACATCGATTACAAGG
ATGACGATGACAAGATGGCCCCCAAGAAGAAGAGGAAGGTGGGCCGCGGAATGGACAAGAAGTACTCCAT
TGGGCTCGCCATCGGCACAAACAGCGTCGGCTGGGCCGTCATTACGGACGAGTACAAGGTGCCGAGCAAA
AAATTCAAAGTTCTGGGCAATACCGATCGCCACAGCATAAAGAAGAACCTCATTGGCGCCCTCCTGTTCG
ACTCCGGGGAAACCGCCGAAGCCACGCGGCTCAAAAGAACAGCACGGCGCAGATATACCCGCAGAAAGAA
TCGGATCTGCTACCTGCAGGAGATCTTTAGTAATGAGATGGCTAAGGTGGATGACTCTTTCTTCCATAGG
CTGGAGGAGTCCTTTTTGGTGGAGGAGGATAAAAAGCACGAGCGCCACCCAATCTTTGGCAATATCGTGG
ACGAGGTGGCGTACCATGAAAAGTACCCAACCATATATCATCTGAGGAAGAAGCTTGTAGACAGTACTGA
TAAGGCTGACTTGCGGTTGATCTATCTCGCGCTGGCGCATATGATCAAATTTCGGGGACACTTCCTCATC
GAGGGGGACCTGAACCCAGACAACAGCGATGTCGACAAACTCTTTATCCAACTGGTTCAGACTTACAATC
AGCTTTTCGAAGAGAACCCGATCAACGCATCCGGAGTTGACGCCAAAGCAATCCTGAGCGCTAGGCTGTC
CAAATCCCGGCGGCTCGAAAACCTCATCGCACAGCTCCCTGGGGAGAAGAAGAACGGCCTGTTTGGTAAT
CTTATCGCCCTGTCACTCGGGCTGACCCCCAACTTTAAATCTAACTTCGACCTGGCCGAAGATGCCAAGC
TTCAACTGAGCAAAGACACCTACGATGATGATCTCGACAATCTGCTGGCCCAGATCGGCGACCAGTACGC
AGACCTTTTTTTGGCGGCAAAGAACCTGTCAGACGCCATTCTGCTGAGTGATATTCTGCGAGTGAACACG
GAGATCACCAAAGCTCCGCTGAGCGCTAGTATGATCAAGCGCTATGATGAGCACCACCAAGACTTGACTT
TGCTGAAGGCCCTTGTCAGACAGCAACTGCCTGAGAAGTACAAGGAAATTTTCTTCGATCAGTCTAAAAA
TGGCTACGCCGGATACATTGACGGCGGAGCAAGCCAGGAGGAATTTTACAAATTTATTAAGCCCATCTTG
GAAAAAATGGACGGCACCGAGGAGCTGCTGGTAAAGCTTAACAGAGAAGATCTGTTGCGCAAACAGCGCA
CTTTCGACAATGGAAGCATCCCCCACCAGATTCACCTGGGCGAACTGCACGCTATCCTCAGGCGGCAAGA
GGATTTCTACCCCTTTTTGAAAGATAACAGGGAAAAGATTGAGAAAATCCTCACATTTCGGATACCCTAC
TATGTAGGCCCCCTCGCCCGGGGAAATTCCAGATTCGCGTGGATGACTCGCAAATCAGAAGAGACCATCA
CTCCCTGGAACTTCGAGGAAGTCGTGGATAAGGGGGCCTCTGCCCAGTCCTTCATCGAAAGGATGACTAA
CTTTGATAAAAATCTGCCTAACGAAAAGGTGCTTCCTAAACACTCTCTGCTGTACGAGTACTTCACAGTT
TATAACGAGCTCACCAAGGTCAAATACGTCACAGAAGGGATGAGAAAGCCAGCATTCCTGTCTGGAGAGC
AGAAGAAAGCTATCGTGGACCTCCTCTTCAAGACGAACCGGAAAGTTACCGTGAAACAGCTCAAAGAAGA
CTATTTCAAAAAGATTGAATGTTTCGACTCTGTTGAAATCAGCGGAGTGGAGGATCGCTTCAACGCATCC
CTGGGAACGTATCACGATCTCCTGAAAATCATTAAAGACAAGGACTTCCTGGACAATGAGGAGAACGAGG
ACATTCTTGAGGACATTGTCCTCACCCTTACGTTGTTTGAAGATAGGGAGATGATTGAAGAACGCTTGAA
AACTTACGCTCATCTCTTCGACGACAAAGTCATGAAACAGCTCAAGAGGCGCCGATATACAGGATGGGGG
CGGCTGTCAAGAAAACTGATCAATGGGATCCGAGACAAGCAGAGTGGAAAGACAATCCTGGATTTTCTTA
AGTCCGATGGATTTGCCAACCGGAACTTCATGCAGTTGATCCATGATGACTCTCTCACCTTTAAGGAGGA
CATCCAGAAAGCACAAGTTTCTGGCCAGGGGGACAGTCTTCACGAGCACATCGCTAATCTTGCAGGTAGC
CCAGCTATCAAAAAGGGAATACTGCAGACCGTTAAGGTCGTGGATGAACTCGTCAAAGTAATGGGAAGGC
ATAAGCCCGAGAATATCGTTATCGAGATGGCCCGAGAGAACCAAACTACCCAGAAGGGACAGAAGAACAG
TAGGGAAAGGATGAAGAGGATTGAAGAGGGTATAAAAGAACTGGGGTCCCAAATCCTTAAGGAACACCCA
GTTGAAAACACCCAGCTTCAGAATGAGAAGCTCTACCTGTACTACCTGCAGAACGGCAGGGACATGTACG
TGGATCAGGAACTGGACATCAATCGGCTCTCCGACTACGACGTGGATGCCATCGTGCCCCAGTCTTTTCT
CAAAGATGATTCTATTGATAATAAAGTGTTGACAAGATCCGATAAAAATAGAGGGAAGAGTGATAACGTC
CCCTCAGAAGAAGTTGTCAAGAAAATGAAAAATTATTGGCGGCAGCTGCTGAACGCCAAACTGATCACAC
AACGGAAGTTCGATAATCTGACTAAGGCTGAACGAGGTGGCCTGTCTGAGTTGGATAAAGCCGGCTTCAT
CAAAAGGCAGCTTGTTGAGACACGCCAGATCACCAAGCACGTGGCCCAAATTCTCGATTCACGCATGAAC
ACCAAGTACGATGAAAATGACAAACTGATTCGAGAGGTGAAAGTTATTACTCTGAAGTCTAAGCTGGTCT
CAGATTTCAGAAAGGACTTTCAGTTTTATAAGGTGAGAGAGATCAACAATTACCACCATGCGCATGATGC
CTACCTGAATGCAGTGGTAGGCACTGCACTTATCAAAAAATATCCCAAGCTTGAATCTGAATTTGTTTAC
GGAGACTATAAAGTGTACGATGTTAGGAAAATGATCGCAAAGTCTGAGCAGGAAATAGGCAAGGCCACCG
CTAAGTACTTCTTTTACAGCAATATTATGAATTTTTTCAAGACCGAGATTACACTGGCCAATGGAGAGAT
TCGGAAGCGACCACTTATCGAAACAAACGGAGAAACAGGAGAAATCGTGTGGGACAAGGGTAGGGATTTC
GCGACAGTCCGGAAGGTCCTGTCCATGCCGCAGGTGAACATCGTTAAAAAGACCGAAGTACAGACCGGAG
GCTTCTCCAAGGAAAGTATCCTCCCGAAAAGGAACAGCGACAAGCTGATCGCACGCAAAAAAGATTGGGA
CCCCAAGAAATACGGCGGATTCGATTCTCCTACAGTCGCTTACAGTGTACTGGTTGTGGCCAAAGTGGAG
AAAGGGAAGTCTAAAAAACTCAAAAGCGTCAAGGAACTGCTGGGCATCACAATCATGGAGCGATCAAGCT
TCGAAAAAAACCCCATCGACTTTCTCGAGGCGAAAGGATATAAAGAGGTCAAAAAAGACCTCATCATTAA
GCTTCCCAAGTACTCTCTCTTTGAGCTTGAAAACGGCCGGAAACGAATGCTCGCTAGTGCGGGCGAGCTG
CAGAAAGGTAACGAGCTGGCACTGCCCTCTAAATACGTTAATTTCTTGTATCTGGCCAGCCACTATGAAA
AGCTCAAAGGGTCTCCCGAAGATAATGAGCAGAAGCAGCTGTTCGTGGAACAACACAAACACTACCTTGA
TGAGATCATCGAGCAAATAAGCGAATTCTCCAAAAGAGTGATCCTCGCCGACGCTAACCTCGATAAGGTG
CTTTCTGCTTACAATAAGCACAGGGATAAGCCCATCAGGGAGCAGGCAGAAAACATTATCCACTTGTTTA
CTCTGACCAACTTGGGCGCGCCTGCAGCCTTCAAGTACTTCGACACCACCATAGACAGAAAGCGGTACAC
CTCTACAAAGGAGGTCCTGGACGCCACACTGATTCATCAGTCAATTACGGGGCTCTATGAAACAAGAATC
GACCTCTCTCAGCTCGGTGGAGACAGCAGGGCTGACCCCAAGAAGAAGAGGAAGGTGGCTAGCGATGCTA
AGTCACTGACTGCCTGGTCCCGGACACTGGTGACCTTCAAGGATGTGTTTGTGGACTTCACCAGGGAGGA
GTGGAAGCTGCTGGACACTGCTCAGCAGATCCTGTACAGAAATGTGATGCTGGAGAACTATAAGAACCTG
GTTTCCTTGGGTTATCAGCTTACTAAGCCAGATGTGATCCTCCGGTTGGAGAAGGGAGAAGAGCCCTGGC
TGGTGGAGAGAGAAATTCACCAAGAGACCCATCCTGATTCAGAGACTGCATTTGAAATCAAATCATCAGT
TCCGAAAAAGAAACGCAAAGTTGCTAGCGAGGGCAGAGGAAGTCTTCTAACATGCGGTGACGTGGAGGAG
AATCCCGGCCCTGGTACCGTGAGCAAGGGCGAGGAGCTGTTCACCGGGGTGGTGCCCATCCTGGTCGAGC
TGGACGGCGACGTAAACGGCCACAAGTTCAGCGTGTCCGGCGAGGGCGAGGGCGATGCCACCTACGGCAA
GCTGACCCTGAAGTTCATCTGCACCACCGGCAAGCTGCCCGTGCCCTGGCCCACCCTCGTGACCACCCTG
ACCTACGGCGTGCAGTGCTTCAGCCGCTACCCCGACCACATGAAGCAGCACGACTTCTTCAAGTCCGCCA
TGCCCGAAGGCTACGTCCAGGAGCGCACCATCTTCTTCAAGGACGACGGCAACTACAAGACCCGCGCCGA
GGTGAAGTTCGAGGGCGACACCCTGGTGAACCGCATCGAGCTGAAGGGCATCGACTTCAAGGAGGACGGC
AACATCCTGGGGCACAAGCTGGAGTACAACTACAACAGCCACAACGTCTATATCATGGCCGACAAGCAGA
AGAACGGCATCAAGGTGAACTTCAAGATCCGCCACAACATCGAGGACGGCAGCGTGCAGCTCGCCGACCA
CTACCAGCAGAACACCCCCATCGGCGACGGCCCCGTGCTGCTGCCCGACAACCACTACCTGAGCACCCAG
TCCGCCCTGAGCAAAGACCCCAACGAGAAGCGCGATCACATGGTCCTGCTGGAGTTCGTGACCGCCGCCG
GGATCACTCTCGGCATGGACGAGCTGTACAAGACCGGTTGATAATAGGAATTCGATATCAAGCTTATCGA
TAATCAACCTCTGGATTACAAAATTTGTGAAAGATTGACTGGTATTCTTAACTATGTTGCTCCTTTTACG
CTATGTGGATACGCTGCTTTAATGCCTTTGTATCATGCTATTGCTTCCCGTATGGCTTTCATTTTCTCCT
CCTTGTATAAATCCTGGTTGCTGTCTCTTTATGAGGAGTTGTGGCCCGTTGTCAGGCAACGTGGCGTGGT
GTGCACTGTGTTTGCTGACGCAACCCCCACTGGTTGGGGCATTGCCACCACCTGTCAGCTCCTTTCCGGG
ACTTTCGCTTTCCCCCTCCCTATTGCCACGGCGGAACTCATCGCCGCCTGCCTTGCCCGCTGCTGGACAG
GGGCTCGGCTGTTGGGCACTGACAATTCCGTGGTGTTGTCGGGGAAATCATCGTCCTTTCCTTGGCTGCT
CGCCTGTGTTGCCACCTGGATTCTGCGCGGGACGTCCTTCTGCTACGTCCCTTCGGCCCTCAATCCAGCG
GACCTTCCTTCCCGCGGCCTGCTGCCGGCTCTGCGGCCTCTTCCGCGTCTTCGCCTTCGCCCTCAGACGA
GTCGGATCTCCCTTTGGGCCGCCTCCCCGCATCGATACCGTCGACCTCGAGACCTAGAAAAACATGGAGC
AATCACAAGTAGCAATACAGCAGCTACCAATGCTGATTGTGCCTGGCTAGAAGCACAAGAGGAGGAGGAG
GTGGGTTTTCCAGTCACACCTCAGGTACCTTTAAGACCAATGACTTACAAGGCAGCTGTAGATCTTAGCC
ACTTTTTAAAAGAAAAGGGGGGACTGGAAGGGCTAATTCACTCCCAACGAAGACAAGATATCCTTGATCT
GTGGATCTACCACACACAAGGCTACTTCCCTGATTGGCAGAACTACACACCAGGGCCAGGGATCAGATAT
CCACTGACCTTTGGATGGTGCTACAAGCTAGTACCAGTTGAGCAAGAGAAGGTAGAAGAAGCCAATGAAG
GAGAGAACACCCGCTTGTTACACCCTGTGAGCCTGCATGGGATGGATGACCCGGAGAGAGAAGTATTAGA
GTGGAGGTTTGACAGCCGCCTAGCATTTCATCACATGGCCCGAGAGCTGCATCCGGACTGTACTGGGTCT
CTCTGGTTAGACCAGATCTGAGCCTGGGAGCTCTCTGGCTAACTAGGGAACCCACTGCTTAAGCCTCAAT
AAAGCTTGCCTTGAGTGCTTCAAGTAGTGTGTGCCCGTCTGTTGTGTGACTCTGGTAACTAGAGATCCCT
CAGACCCTTTTAGTCAGTGTGGAAAATCTCTAGCAGGGCCCGTTTAAACCCGCTGATCAGCCTCGACTGT
GCCTTCTAGTTGCCAGCCATCTGTTGTTTGCCCCTCCCCCGTGCCTTCCTTGACCCTGGAAGGTGCCACT
CCCACTGTCCTTTCCTAATAAAATGAGGAAATTGCATCGCATTGTCTGAGTAGGTGTCATTCTATTCTGG
GGGGTGGGGTGGGGCAGGACAGCAAGGGGGAGGATTGGGAAGACAATAGCAGGCATGCTGGGGATGCGGT
GGGCTCTATGGCTTCTGAGGCGGAAAGAACCAGCTGGGGCTCTAGGGGGTATCCCC
[124 nt withheld, positions 10977-11100]
C
[91 nt withheld, positions 11102-11192]
A
[49 nt withheld, positions 11194-11242]
CCTTTGACGTTGGAGTCCACGTTCTTT
[37 nt withheld, positions 11270-11306]
ACCCTATCTCGGTCTATTCTTTTGATTTATAAGGGATTTTGCCGATTTCGGCCTATTGGTTAAAAAATGA
GCTGATTTAACAAAAATTTAACGCGAATTAATTCTGTGGAATGTGTGTCAGTTAGGGTGTGGAAAGTCCC
CAGGCTCCCCAGCAGGCAGAAGTATGCAAAGCATGCATCTCAATTAGTCAGCAACCAGGTGTGGAAAGTC
CCCAGGCTCCCCAGCAGGCAGAAGTATGCAAAGCATGCATCTCAATTAGTCAGCAACCATAGTCCCGCCC
CTAACTCCGCCCATCCCGCCCCTAACTCCGCCCAGTTCCGCCCATTCTCCGCCCCATGGCTGACTAATTT
TTTTTATTTATGCAGAGGCCGAGGCCGCCTCTGCCTCTGAGCTATTCCAGAAGTAGTGAGGAGGCTTTTT
TGGAGGCCTAGGCTTTTGCAAAAAGCTCCCGGGAGCTTGTATATCCATTTTCGGATCTGATCAGCACGTG
TTGACAATTAATCATCGGCATAGTATATCGGCATAGTATAATACGACAAGGTGAGGAACTAAACCATGGC
CAAGTTGACCAGTGCCGTTCCGGTGCTCACCGCGCGCGACGTCGCCGGAGCGGTCGAGTTCTGGACCGAC
CGGCTCGGGTTCTCCCGGGACTTCGTGGAGGACGACTTCGCCGGTGTGGTCCGGGACGACGTGACCCTGT
TCATCAGCGCGGTCCAGGACCAGGTGGTGCCGGACAACACCCTGGCCTGGGTGTGGGTGCGCGGCCTGGA
CGAGCTGTACGCCGAGTGGTCGGAGGTCGTGTCCACGAACTTCCGGGACGCCTCCGGGCCGGCCATGACC
GAGATCGGCGAGCAGCCGTGGGGGCGGGAGTTCGCCCTGCGCGACCCGGCCGGCAACTGCGTGCACTTCG
TGGCCGAGGAGCAGGACTGACACGTGCTACGAGATTTCGATTCCACCGCCGCCTTCTATGAAAGGTTGGG
CTTCGGAATCGTTTTCCGGGACGCCGGCTGGATGATCCTCCAGCGCGGGGATCTCATGCTGGAGTTCTTC
GCCCACCCCAACTTGTTTATTGCAGCTTATAATGGTTACAAATAAAGCAATAGCATCACAAATTTCACAA
ATAAAGCATTTTTTTCACTGCATTCTAGTTGTGGTTTGTCCAAACTCATCAATGTATCTTATCATGTCTG
TATACCGTCGACCTCTAGCTAGAGCTTGGCGTAATCATGGTCATAGCTGTTTCCTGTGTGAAATTGTTAT
CCGCTCACAATTCCACACAACATACGAGCCGGAAGCATAAAGTGTAAAGCCTGGGGTGCCTAATGAGTGA
GCTAACTCACATTAATTGCGTTGCGCTCACTGCCCGCTTTCCAGTCGGGAAACCTGTCGTGCCAGCTGCA
TTAATGAATCGGCCAACGCGCGGGGAGAGGCGGTTTGCGTATTGGGCGCTCTTCCGCTTCCTCGCTCACT
GACTCGCTGCGCTCGGTCGTTCGGCTGCGGCGAGCGGTATCAGCTCACTCAAAGGCGGTAATACGGTTAT
CCACAGAATCAGGGGATAACGCAGGAAAGAACATGTGAGCAAAAGGCCAGCAAAAGGCCAGGAACCGTAA
AAAGGCCGCGTTGCTGGCGTTTTTCCATAGGCTCCGCCCCCCTGACGAGCATCACAAAAATCGACGCTCA
AGTCAGAGGTGGCGAAACCCGACAGGACTATAAAGATACCAGGCGTTTCCCCCTGGAAGCTCCCTCGTGC
GCTCTCCTGTTCCGACCCTGCCGCTTACCGGATACCTGTCCGCCTTTCTCCCTTCGGGAAGCGTGGCGCT
TTCTCATAGCTCACGCTGTAGGTATCTCAGTTCGGTGTAGGTCGTTCGCTCCAAGCTGGGCTGTGTGCAC
GAACCCCCCGTTCAGCCCGACCGCTGCGCCTTATCCGGTAACTATCGTCTTGAGTCCAACCCGGTAAGAC
ACGACTTATCGCCACTGGCAGCAGCCACTGGTAACAGGATTAGCAGAGCGAGGTATGTAGGCGGTGCTAC
AGAGTTCTTGAAGTGGTGGCCTAACTACGGCTACACTAGAAGAACAGTATTTGGTATCTGCGCTCTGCTG
AAGCCAGTTACCTTCGGAAAAAGAGTTGGTAGCTCTTGATCCGGCAAACAAACCACCGCTGGTAGCGGTG
GTTTTTTTGTTTGCAAGCAGCAGATTACGCGCAGAAAAAAAGGATCTCAAGAAGATCCTTTGATCTTTTC
TACGGGGTCTGACGCTCAGTGGAACGAAAACTCACGTTAAGGGATTTTGGTCATGAGATTATCAAAAAGG
ATCTTCACCTAGATCCTTTTAAATTAAAAATGAAGTTTTAAATCAATCTAAAGTATATATGAGTAAACTT
GGTCTGACAGTTACCAATGCTTAATCAGTGAGGCACCTATCTCAGCGATCTGTCTATTTCGTTCATCCAT
AGTTGCCTGACTCCCCGTCGTGTAGATAACTACGATACGGGAGGGCTTACCATCTGGCCCCAGTGCTGCA
ATGATACCGCGAGACCCACGCTCACCGGCTCCAGATTTATCAGCAATAAACCAGCCAGCCGGAAGGGCCG
AGCGCAGAAGTGGTCCTGCAACTTTATCCGCCTCCATCCAGTCTATTAATTGTTGCCGGGAAGCTAGAGT
AAGTAGTTCGCCAGTTAATAGTTTGCGCAACGTTGTTGCCATTGCTACAGGCATCGTGGTGTCACGCTCG
TCGTTTGGTATGGCTTCATTCAGCTCCGGTTCCCAACGATCAAGGCGAGTTACATGATCCCCCATGTTGT
GCAAAAAAGCGGTTAGCTCCTTCGGTCCTCCGATCGTTGTCAGAAGTAAGTTGGCCGCAGTGTTATCACT
CATGGTTATGGCAGCACTGCATAATTCTCTTACTGTCATGCCATCCGTAAGATGCTTTTCTGTGACTGGT
GAGTACTCAACCAAGTCATTCTGAGAATAGTGTATGCGGCGACCGAGTTGCTCTTGCCCGGCGTCAATAC
GGGATAATACCGCGCCACATAGCAGAACTTTAAAAGTGCTCATCATTGGAAAACGTTCTTCGGGGCGAAA
ACTCTCAAGGATCTTACCGCTGTTGAGATCCAGTTCGATGTAACCCACTCGTGCACCCAACTGATCTTCA
GCATCTTTTACTTTCACCAGCGTTTCTGGGTGAGCAAAAACAGGAAGGCAAAATGCCGCAAAAAAGGGAA
TAAGGGCGACACGGAAATGTTGAATACTCATACTCTTCCTTTTTCAATATTATTGAAGCATTTATCAGGG
TTATTGTCTCATGAGCGGATACATATTTGAATGTATTTAGAAAAATAAACAAATAGGGGTTCCGCGCACA
TTTCCCCGAAAAGTGCCACCTGACGTCGACGGATCGGGAGATCTCCCGATCCCCTATGGTGCACTCTCAG
TACAATCTGCTCTGATGCCGCATAGTTAAGCCAGTATCTGCTCCCTGCTTGTGTGTTGGAGGTCGCTGAG
TAGTGCGCGAGCAAAATTTAAGCTACAACAAGGCAAGGCTTGACCGACAATTGCATGAAGAATCTGCTTA
GGGTTAGGCGTTTTGCGCTGCTTCGCGATGTACGGGCCAGATATACGCGTT
